Addgene plasmid #244349: pAAVLINKv1-pCALM1-Cre-3'-MYO5C-FLAG
Purpose: 3' AAVLINK plasmid for MYO5C expression
Depositing lab: Zhonghua Lu. Depositing organization: Shenzhen Institute of Advanced Technology (SIAT), Chinese Academy of Sciences. Publication: AAVLINK: A potent DNA-recombination method for large cargo delivery in gene therapy. Lin J, Lin Y, Liu N, Cao W, Zhang J, Wen S, Zhang Y, Liao W, Hong Z, Lin Y, Liu Q, Liu H, Li Q, Chen B, Li M, Luo Z, Yang L, Yang Y, Zheng SH, Wang Y, Chu H, Hu Y, Qin Y, Luo BX, Tian S, Chen Y, Yan T, Yang L, Wang H, Liu T, Jiang Y, Lu Z. Cell. 2026 Feb 5;189(3):969-986.e17. doi: 10.1016/j.cell.2025.12.039. Epub 2026 Jan 27. PubMed 41605211.
Backbone
  Vector backbone: pAAV-MCS2
  Backbone manufacturer: Steve Jackson (Addgene # 46954)
  Vector type: AAV
Growth in bacteria
  Bacterial resistance: Ampicillin, 100 μg/mL
  Growth temperature: 37°C
  Growth strain: NEB Stable
  Copy number: High Copy
Gene/Insert
  Gene/Insert name: MYO5C
  Species: H. sapiens (human)
  Entrez Gene: MYO5C
  Promoter: pCALM1
  Tag / fusion protein: FLAG (C terminal on insert)
  Cloning method: Restriction Enzyme; 5′ cloning site unknown (unknown if destroyed)
Terms and licenses: Academic/Nonprofit Terms; Industry Terms: Not Available to Industry
Depositor comments: See publication for corresponding AAV Link vectors.
How to cite: pAAVLINKv1-pCALM1-Cre-3'-MYO5C-FLAG was a gift from Zhonghua Lu (Addgene plasmid # 244349 ; http://n2t.net/addgene:244349 ; RRID:Addgene_244349)
