[The description below was written by a language model from this plasmid's Addgene catalogue record and pLannotate feature annotations shown in this document.]
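Description:
pAAVLINKv1-pCALM1-Cre-3'-MYO5C-FLAG is an AAV transfer plasmid built on the pAAV-MCS2 backbone and serves as the 3' half of a two-vector AAVLINK set for expressing human MYO5C, a coding sequence too large for a single AAV genome. It is propagated in E. coli as a high-copy plasmid, with a ColE1/pUC-type origin and an ampicillin resistance gene (bla, under its own promoter); an f1 origin is also present. The sequenced record is 6,771 nt, and AAV2 inverted terminal repeat fragments flank the payload so that it can be packaged into recombinant AAV.

Between the ITRs, the annotation shows a Cre recombinase coding sequence. It is followed by a chimeric β-globin/immunoglobulin intron sequence that is interrupted by a lox2272 site, and then by a partial MYO5C coding sequence of about 2 kb, fused at its C terminus to a 3xFLAG epitope. WPRE fragments and an SV40 polyadenylation signal (annotated on the reverse strand) lie downstream. The catalogue lists pCALM1 as the promoter. The feature table does not annotate it, but the unannotated stretch upstream of Cre is where it would sit, presumably driving Cre.

This layout suggests that Cre made from this vector recombines the lox2272 site with a matching site on a partner 5' vector. That would join the two genomes within intronic sequence, so that splicing removes the lox scar and restores a full-length FLAG-tagged MYO5C transcript. This mechanism is inferred from the layout and the method's name rather than stated in the record. The corresponding 5' vector is not described here, and the depositor refers users to the publication for the matching AAVLINK plasmids.
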