Features (pLannotate 1.2.2; 20 found; start..end, strand, type, name):
     12..39      +  repeat_region  AAV2 ITR (fragment): inverted terminal repeat of adeno-associated virus serotype 2 inverted
     68..95      +  repeat_region  AAV2 ITR (fragment): inverted terminal repeat of adeno-associated virus serotype 2 inverted
    277..1305    +  CDS            cre: RECR_BPP1 - Experimental evidence at protein level: Swiss-Prot protein existence level 1. Catalyzes site-specific recombination between two 34-base- pair LOXP sites. Its role is to maintain the phage genome as a monomeric unit-copy plasmid in the lysogenic state. From Escherichia phage P1 (Bacteriophage P1).
   1309..1349    +  intron         chimeric intron (fragment): chimera between introns from human β-globin and immunoglobulin heavy chain genes
   1356..1380    +  protein_bind   lox2272 (fragment): Cre-mediated recombination occurs in the 8-bp core sequence (GGATACTT). lox2272 sites are compatible with each other, but incompatible with loxP or loxN sites (Lee and Saito, 1988). Cre recombinase
   1390..1481    +  intron         chimeric intron (fragment): chimera between introns from human β-globin and immunoglobulin heavy chain genes
   1473..3506    +  CDS            MYO5C (fragment): MYO5C_HUMAN - Experimental evidence at protein level: Swiss-Prot protein existence level 1. May be involved in transferrin trafficking. Likely to power actin-based membrane trafficking in many physiologically crucial tissues. From Homo sapiens (Human).
   3513..3578    +  CDS            3xFLAG: three tandem FLAG® epitope tags, followed by an enterokinase cleavage site
   3590..3747    +  misc_feature   WPRE (fragment): woodchuck hepatitis virus posttranscriptional regulatory element
   3753..3837    +  misc_feature   WPRE (fragment): woodchuck hepatitis virus posttranscriptional regulatory element
   3836..3879    -  polyA_signal   SV40 poly(A) signal (fragment): SV40 polyadenylation signal
   3883..3950    -  polyA_signal   SV40 poly(A) signal (fragment): SV40 polyadenylation signal
   4056..4137    +  repeat_region  AAV2 ITR (fragment): inverted terminal repeat of adeno-associated virus serotype 2 inverted
   4179..4230    -  misc_feature   bom (fragment): basis of mobility region from pBR322
   4249..4704    +  rep_origin     f1 ori (sequence partly withheld): f1 bacteriophage origin of replication; arrow indicates direction of (+) strand synthesis
   4705..4754    -  misc_feature   bom (fragment): basis of mobility region from pBR322
   4856..4891    -  CDS            rop (fragment): Rop protein, which maintains plasmids at low copy number; rop
   4986..5090    +  promoter       AmpR promoter: bla
   5091..5951    +  CDS            AmpR: β-lactamase; bla; confers resistance to ampicillin, carbenicillin, and related antibiotics
   6122..6710    +  rep_origin     ori: high-copy-number ColE1/pMB1/pBR322/pUC origin of replication
>Addgene plasmid #244349 | pAAVLINKv1-pCALM1-Cre-3'-MYO5C-FLAG | addgene full sequence | sequence record 491938 | Addgene NGS Result
CCTGCAGGCAGCTGCGCGCTCGCTCGCTCACTGAGGCCGCCCGGGCGTCGGGCGACCTTTGGTCGCCCGG
CCTCAGTGAGCGAGCGAGCGCGCAGAGAGGGAGTGGCCAACTCCATCACTAGGGGTTCCTGCGGCCGCAC
GCGTCGCTCTGCGCGAGGCGGCTCCGCCGCGGCGGAGGGATACGGCGCACCATATATATATCGCGGGGCG
CAGACTCGCGCTCCGGCAGTGGTGCTGGGAGTGTCGTGGACGCCGTGCCGTTACTCGTACGCCACCATGT
CCAATTTACTGACCGTACACCAAAATTTGCCTGCATTACCGGTCGATGCAACGAGTGATGAGGTTCGCAA
GAACCTGATGGACATGTTCAGGGATCGCCAGGCGTTTTCTGAGCATACCTGGAAAATGCTTCTGTCCGTT
TGCCGGTCGTGGGCGGCATGGTGCAAGTTGAATAACCGGAAATGGTTTCCCGCAGAACCTGAAGATGTTC
GCGATTATCTTCTATATCTTCAGGCGCGCGGTCTGGCAGTAAAAACCATCCAGCAACATTTGGGCCAGCT
AAACATGCTTCATCGTCGGTCCGGGCTGCCACGACCAAGTGACAGCAATGCTGTTTCACTGGTTATGCGG
CGGATCCGAAAAGAAAACGTTGATGCCGGTGAACGTGCAAAACAGGCTCTAGCGTTCGAACGCACTGATT
TCGACCAGGTTCGTTCACTCATGGAAAATAGCGATCGCTGCCAGGATATACGTAATCTGGCATTTCTGGG
GATTGCTTATAACACCCTGTTACGTATAGCCGAAATTGCCAGGATCAGGGTTAAAGATATCTCACGTACT
GACGGTGGGAGAATGTTAATCCATATTGGCAGAACGAAAACGCTGGTTAGCACCGCAGGTGTAGAGAAGG
CACTTAGCCTGGGGGTAACTAAACTGGTCGAGCGATGGATTTCCGTCTCTGGTGTAGCTGATGATCCGAA
TAACTACCTGTTTTGCCGGGTCAGAAAAAATGGTGTTGCCGCGCCATCTGCCACCAGCCAGCTATCAACT
CGCGCCCTGGAAGGGATTTTTGAAGCAACTCATCGATTGATTTACGGCGCTAAGGATGACTCTGGTCAGA
GATACCTGGCCTGGTCTGGACACAGTGCCCGTGTCGGAGCCGCGCGAGATATGGCCCGCGCTGGAGTTTC
AATACCGGAGATCATGCAAGCTGGTGGCTGGACCAATGTAAATATTGTAATGAACTATATCCGTAACCTG
GATAGTGAAACAGGGGCAATGGTGCGCCTGCTGGAAGATGGCGATTAGGTAAGTATCAAGGTTACAAGAC
AGGTTTAAGGAGACCAATAACTAGTATAACTTCGTATAGGATACTTTATAGCAATTTATGAAACTGGGCT
TGTCGAGACAGAGAAGACTCTTGCGTTTCTGATAGGCACCTATTGGTCTTACTGACATCCACTTTGCCTT
TCTCTCCACAGGTCAAGACAATCTCTGAGTTCGAAAAAGAGATAGAACTACTTCAGGCACAGAAGATAGA
TGTGGAGAAACATGTGCAGTCACAAAAACGGGAAATGAGAGAAAAGATGTCAGAGATCACCAAACAACTT
CTCGAAAGCTATGACATTGAAGATGTAAGAAGCAGGCTCTCTGTGGAAGATCTGGAACATTTAAATGAGG
ATGGAGAACTTTGGTTTGCTTATGAAGGACTAAAGAAAGCAACACGTGTTTTGGAGAGCCATTTCCAGTC
TCAGAAGGATTGCTATGAAAAGGAGATTGAAGCTTTGAACTTCAAAGTGGTGCATCTCAGTCAAGAAATC
AACCACCTGCAGAAGTTATTCAGAGAAGAAAATGACATCAATGAAAGCATCCGTCATGAAGTTACCAGGC
TAACATCAGAGAACATGATGATCCCAGACTTTAAACAGCAAATTTCAGAATTGGAGAAACAGAAGCAAGA
TCTTGAAATCCGCCTGAATGAACAAGCTGAGAAAATGAAAGGAAAACTAGAAGAATTGTCTAATCAGTTA
CATCGCAGTCAAGAGGAGGAAGGAACACAAAGAAAGGCCTTGGAAGCCCAAAATGAAATACATACCAAAG
AGAAGGAGAAGCTGATTGATAAGATTCAAGAAATGCAGGAGGCCAGTGACCACTTGAAGAAACAATTTGA
AACTGAAAGTGAAGTCAAGTGTAACTTCCGGCAGGAAGCATCCCGGCTCACTTTGGAAAACAGGGATCTT
GAAGAAGAATTAGACATGAAAGACAGAGTGATTAAAAAGCTACAAGATCAAGTCAAGACACTAAGCAAGA
CAATTGGAAAAGCCAATGATGTGCACTCGTCCTCAGGACCCAAGGAGTACCTTGGAATGCTGCAATACAA
GAGAGAAGACGAGGCCAAGCTCATTCAGAACCTCATTCTTGACTTGAAGCCCCGTGGCGTGGTGGTGAAC
ATGATCCCCGGGCTGCCGGCTCATATCCTGTTCATGTGTGTGCGCTACGCAGACTCTCTGAATGATGCCA
ACATGCTGAAGTCCCTCATGAACAGCACCATTAATGGCATCAAGCAGGTGGTTAAGGAACATTTAGAAGA
CTTTGAAATGCTGTCCTTTTGGCTTTCCAACACTTGTCATTTTCTCAATTGCCTGAAGCAGTACAGCGGA
GAAGAGGAATTCATGAAGCATAATAGTCCACAGCAGAATAAGAATTGCTTGAACAATTTTGACCTTTCAG
AATACAGACAGATTCTCAGTGATGTGGCTATACGAATATATCATCAATTTATTATCATAATGGAAAAGAA
TATCCAACCGATAATAGTTCCGGGAATGCTGGAGTATGAGAGCCTGCAGGGCATTTCCGGCCTGAAGCCC
ACAGGCTTCCGGAAGCGCTCCTCTAGCATAGACGACACGGACGGCTACACCATGACCTCCGTCCTGCAAC
AGCTGAGCTACTTTTACACCACCATGTGCCAGAACGGCCTGGACCCCGAGCTTGTGAGGCAGGCGGTGAA
GCAGCTCTTCTTCTTGATCGGGGCGGTCACGCTGAACAGCCTCTTCCTGCGCAAGGACATGTGCTCCTGC
AGAAAAGGGATGCAGATCAGGTGCAATATCAGCTACTTAGAAGAATGGCTTAAAGATAAGAACTTGCAGA
ACAGCTTAGCAAAGGAAACTTTGGAGCCCCTCTCTCAGGCAGCCTGGTTGCTTCAGGTCAAGAAGACCAC
AGACAGTGATGCCAAGGAGATCTACGAACGCTGCACCTCACTGTCTGCTGTGCAGATCATAAAGATCCTT
AATTCATACACACCTATAGATGACTTTGAGAAGAGAGTGACTCCATCCTTTGTTCGCAAAGTACAGGCTC
TCCTAAATAGCCGGGAGGATTCATCACAGCTGATGTTGGATACCAAATATCTCTTTCAAGTCACATTTCC
TTTTACCCCCTCTCCACATGCTCTGGAAATGATTCAGATCCCCAGCAGTTTCAAGCTAGGCTTTCTGAAT
AGGTTATGTACAGACTACAAAGACCATGACGGTGATTATAAAGATCATGACATCGACTACAAGGATGACG
ATGACAAGTAACTCGAGATAATCAACCTCTGGATTACAAAATTTGTGAAAGATTGACTGGTATTCTTAAC
TATGTTGCTCCTTTTACGCTATGTGGATACGCTGCTTTAATGCCTTTGTATCATGCTATTGCTTCCCGTA
TGGCTTTCATTTTCTCCTCCTTGTATAAATCCTGGTTAGTTCTTGCCACGGCGGAACTCATCGCCGCCTG
CCTTGCCCGCTGCTGGACAGGGGCTCGGCTGTTGGGCACTGACAATTCCGTGGTGTTTATTTGTGAAATT
TGTGATGCTATTGCTTTATTTGTAACCATCTAGCTTTATTTGTGAAATTTGTGATGCTATTGCTTTATTT
GTAACCATTATAAGCTGCAATAAACAAGTTAACAACAACAATTGCATTCATTTTATGTTTCAGGTTCAGG
GGGAGATGTGGGAGGTTTTTTAAAGATCTGGAGACCGGTGTGGCACGTGCGGACCGAGCGGCCGCAGGAA
CCCCTAGTGATGGAGTTGGCCACTCCCTCTCTGCGCGCTCGCTCGCTCACTGAGGCCGGGCGACCAAAGG
TCGCCCGGCCTCAGTGAGCGAGCGAGCGCGCAGCTGCCTGCAGGGGCGCCTGATGCGGTATTTTCTCCTT
ACGCATCTGTGCGGTATTTCACACCGCATA
[95 nt withheld, positions 4231-4325]
T
[46 nt withheld, positions 4327-4372]
C
[141 nt withheld, positions 4374-4514]
CCTTTGACGTTGGAGTCCACGTTCTTT
[37 nt withheld, positions 4542-4578]
ACTCTATCTCGGGCTATTCTTTTGATTTATAAGGGATTTTGCCGATTTCGGTCTATTGGTTAAAAAATGA
GCTGATTTAACAAAAATTTAACGCGAATTTTAACAAAATATTAACGTTTACAATTTTATGGTGCACTCTC
AGTACAATCTGCTCTGATGCCGCATAGTTAAGCCAGCCCCGACACCCGCCAACACCCGCTGACGCGCCCT
GACGGGCTTGTCTGCTCCCGGCATCCGCTTACAGACAAGCTGTGACCGTCTCCGGGAGCTGCATGTGTCA
GAGGTTTTCACCGTCATCACCGAAACGCGCGAGACGAAAGGGCCTCGTGATACGCCTATTTTTATAGGTT
AATGTCATGATAATAATGGTTTCTTAGACGTCAGGTGGCACTTTTCGGGGAAATGTGCGCGGAACCCCTA
TTTGTTTATTTTTCTAAATACATTCAAATATGTATCCGCTCATGAGACAATAACCCTGATAAATGCTTCA
ATAATATTGAAAAAGGAAGAGTATGAGTATTCAACATTTCCGTGTCGCCCTTATTCCCTTTTTTGCGGCA
TTTTGCCTTCCTGTTTTTGCTCACCCAGAAACGCTGGTGAAAGTAAAAGATGCTGAAGATCAGTTGGGTG
CACGAGTGGGTTACATCGAACTGGATCTCAACAGCGGTAAGATCCTTGAGAGTTTTCGCCCCGAAGAACG
TTTTCCAATGATGAGCACTTTTAAAGTTCTGCTATGTGGCGCGGTATTATCCCGTATTGACGCCGGGCAA
GAGCAACTCGGTCGCCGCATACACTATTCTCAGAATGACTTGGTTGAGTACTCACCAGTCACAGAAAAGC
ATCTTACGGATGGCATGACAGTAAGAGAATTATGCAGTGCTGCCATAACCATGAGTGATAACACTGCGGC
CAACTTACTTCTGACAACGATCGGAGGACCGAAGGAGCTAACCGCTTTTTTGCACAACATGGGGGATCAT
GTAACTCGCCTTGATCGTTGGGAACCGGAGCTGAATGAAGCCATACCAAACGACGAGCGTGACACCACGA
TGCCTGTAGCAATGGCAACAACGTTGCGCAAACTATTAACTGGCGAACTACTTACTCTAGCTTCCCGGCA
ACAATTAATAGACTGGATGGAGGCGGATAAAGTTGCAGGACCACTTCTGCGCTCGGCCCTTCCGGCTGGC
TGGTTTATTGCTGATAAATCTGGAGCCGGTGAGCGTGGGTCTCGCGGTATCATTGCAGCACTGGGGCCAG
ATGGTAAGCCCTCCCGTATCGTAGTTATCTACACGACGGGGAGTCAGGCAACTATGGATGAACGAAATAG
ACAGATCGCTGAGATAGGTGCCTCACTGATTAAGCATTGGTAACTGTCAGACCAAGTTTACTCATATATA
CTTTAGATTGATTTAAAACTTCATTTTTAATTTAAAAGGATCTAGGTGAAGATCCTTTTTGATAATCTCA
TGACCAAAATCCCTTAACGTGAGTTTTCGTTCCACTGAGCGTCAGACCCCGTAGAAAAGATCAAAGGATC
TTCTTGAGATCCTTTTTTTCTGCGCGTAATCTGCTGCTTGCAAACAAAAAAACCACCGCTACCAGCGGTG
GTTTGTTTGCCGGATCAAGAGCTACCAACTCTTTTTCCGAAGGTAACTGGCTTCAGCAGAGCGCAGATAC
CAAATACTGTTCTTCTAGTGTAGCCGTAGTTAGGCCACCACTTCAAGAACTCTGTAGCACCGCCTACATA
CCTCGCTCTGCTAATCCTGTTACCAGTGGCTGCTGCCAGTGGCGATAAGTCGTGTCTTACCGGGTTGGAC
TCAAGACGATAGTTACCGGATAAGGCGCAGCGGTCGGGCTGAACGGGGGGTTCGTGCACACAGCCCAGCT
TGGAGCGAACGACCTACACCGAACTGAGATACCTACAGCGTGAGCTATGAGAAAGCGCCACGCTTCCCGA
AGGGAGAAAGGCGGACAGGTATCCGGTAAGCGGCAGGGTCGGAACAGGAGAGCGCACGAGGGAGCTTCCA
GGGGGAAACGCCTGGTATCTTTATAGTCCTGTCGGGTTTCGCCACCTCTGACTTGAGCGTCGATTTTTGT
GATGCTCGTCAGGGGGGCGGAGCCTATGGAAAAACGCCAGCAACGCGGCCTTTTTACGGTTCCTGGCCTT
TTGCTGGCCTTTTGCTCACATGT
